>Addgene plasmid #182519 | Gal1/10p CAS9 Gal1/10p I-SceI | addgene full sequence | sequence record 358227 | Addgene NGS Result
GACGAAAGGGCCTCGTGATACGCCTATTTTTATAGGTTAATGTCATGATAATAATGGTTTCTTAGGACGG
ATCGCTTGCCTGTAACTTACACGCGCCTCGTATCTTTTAATGATGGAATAATTTGGGAATTTACTCTGTG
TTTATTTATTTTTATGTTTTGTATTTGGATTTTAGAAAGTAAATAAAGAAGGTAGAAGAGTTACGGAATG
AAGAAAAAAAAATAAACAAAGGTTTAAAAAATTTCAACAAAAAGCGTACTTTACATATATATTTATTAGA
CAAGAAAAGCAGATTAAATAGATATACATTCGATTAACGATAAGTAAAATGTAAAATCACAGGATTTTCG
TGTGTGGTCTTCTACACAGACAAGATGAAACAATTCGGCATTAATACCTGAGAGCAGGAAGAGCAAGATA
AAAGGTAGTATTTGTTGGCGATCCCCCTAGAGTCTTTTACATCTTCGGAAAACAAAAACTATTTTTTCTT
TAATTTCTTTTTTTACTTTCTATTTTTAATTTATATATTTATATTAAAAAATTTAAATTATAATTATTTT
TATAGCACGTGATGAAAAGGACCCAGGTGGCACTTTTCGGGGAAATGTGCGCGGAACCCCTATTTGTTTA
TTTTTCTAAATACATTCAAATATGTATCCGCTCATGAGACAATAACCCTGATAAATGCTTCAATAATATT
GAAAAAGGAAGAGTATGAGTATTCAACATTTCCGTGTCGCCCTTATTCCCTTTTTTGCGGCATTTTGCCT
TCCTGTTTTTGCTCACCCAGAAACGCTGGTGAAAGTAAAAGATGCTGAAGATCAGTTGGGTGCACGAGTG
GGTTACATCGAACTGGATCTCAACAGCGGTAAGATCCTTGAGAGTTTTCGCCCCGAAGAACGTTTTCCAA
TGATGAGCACTTTTAAAGTTCTGCTATGTGGCGCGGTATTATCCCGTATTGACGCCGGGCAAGAGCAACT
CGGTCGCCGCATACACTATTCTCAGAATGACTTGGTTGAGTACTCACCAGTCACAGAAAAGCATCTTACG
GATGGCATGACAGTAAGAGAATTATGCAGTGCTGCCATAACCATGAGTGATAACACTGCGGCCAACTTAC
TTCTGACAACGATCGGAGGACCGAAGGAGCTAACCGCTTTTTTGCACAACATGGGGGATCATGTAACTCG
CCTTGATCGTTGGGAACCGGAGCTGAATGAAGCCATACCAAACGACGAGCGTGACACCACGATGCCTGTA
GCAATGGCAACAACGTTGCGCAAACTATTAACTGGCGAACTACTTACTCTAGCTTCCCGGCAACAATTAA
TAGACTGGATGGAGGCGGATAAAGTTGCAGGACCACTTCTGCGCTCGGCCCTTCCGGCTGGCTGGTTTAT
TGCTGATAAATCTGGAGCCGGTGAGCGTGGGTCTCGCGGTATCATTGCAGCACTGGGGCCAGATGGTAAG
CCCTCCCGTATCGTAGTTATCTACACGACGGGGAGTCAGGCAACTATGGATGAACGAAATAGACAGATCG
CTGAGATAGGTGCCTCACTGATTAAGCATTGGTAACTGTCAGACCAAGTTTACTCATATATACTTTAGAT
TTTATTTCAGGAAAGTTTCGGAGGAGATAGTGTTCGGCAGTTTGTACATCATCTGCGGGATCAGGTACGG
TTTGATCAGGTTGTAGAAGATCAGGTAAGACATAGAATCGATGTAGATGATCGGTTTGTTTTTGTTGATT
TTTACGTAACAGTTCAGTTGGAATTTGTTACGCAGACCCTTAACCAGGTATTCTACTTCTTCGAAAGTGA
AAGACTGGGTGTTCAGTACGATCGATTTGTTGGTAGAGTTTTTGTTGTAATCCCATTTACCACCATCATC
CATGAACCAGTATGCCAGAGACATCGGGGTCAGGTAGTTTTCAACCAGGTTGTTCGGGATGGTTTTTTT
[354 nt withheld, positions 1960-2313]
TTTAACCTTTCTCTTCTTTTTTGGCATATGCATGGATCCGGGGTTTTTTCTCCTTGACGTTAAAGTATAG
AGGTATATTAACAATTTTTTGTTGATACTTTTATTACATTTGAATAAGAAGTAATACAAACCGAAAATGT
TGAAAGTATTAGTTAAAGTGGTTATGCAGTTTTTGCATTTATATATCTGTTAATAGATCAAAAATCATCG
CTTCGCTGATTAATTACCCCAGAAATAAGGCTAAAAAACTAATCGCATTATCATCCTATGGTTGTTAATT
TGATTCGTTCATTTGAAGGTTTGTGGGGCCAGGTTACTGCCAATTTTTCCTCTTCATAACCATAAAAGCT
AGTATTGTAGAATCTTTATTGTTCGGAGCAGTGCGGCGCGAGGCACATCTGCGTTTCAGGAACGCGACCG
GTGAAGACGAGGACGCACGGAGGAGAGTCTTCCTTCGGAGGGCTGTCACCCGCTCGGCGGCTTCTAATCC
GGATTTAAAACTTCATTTTTAATTTAAAAGGATCTAGGTGAAGATCCTTTTTGATAATCTCATGACCAAA
ATCCCTTAACGTGAGTTTTCGTTCCACTGAGCGTCAGACCCCGTAGAAAAGATCAAAGGATCTTCTTGAG
ATCCTTTTTTTCTGCGCGTAATCTGCTGCTTGCAAACAAAAAAACCACCGCTACCAGCGGTGGTTTGTTT
GCCGGATCAAGAGCTACCAACTCTTTTTCCGAAGGTAACTGGCTTCAGCAGAGCGCAGATACCAAATACT
GTTCTTCTAGTGTAGCCGTAGTTAGGCCACCACTTCAAGAACTCTGTAGCACCGCCTACATACCTCGCTC
TGCTAATCCTGTTACCAGTGGCTGCTGCCAGTGGCGATAAGTCGTGTCTTACCGGGTTGGACTCAAGACG
ATAGTTACCGGATAAGGCGCAGCGGTCGGGCTGAACGGGGGGTTCGTGCACACAGCCCAGCTTGGAGCGA
ACGACCTACACCGAACTGAGATACCTACAGCGTGAGCTATGAGAAAGCGCCACGCTTCCCGAAGGGAGAA
AGGCGGACAGGTATCCGGTAAGCGGCAGGGTCGGAACAGGAGAGCGCACGAGGGAGCTTCCAGGGGGAAA
CGCCTGGTATCTTTATAGTCCTGTCGGGTTTCGCCACCTCTGACTTGAGCGTCGATTTTTGTGATGCTCG
TCAGGGGGGCGGAGCCTATGGAAAAACGCCAGCAACGCGGCCTTTTTACGGTTCCTGGCCTTTTGCTGGC
CTTTTGCTCACATGTTCTTTCCTGCGTTATCCCCTGATTCTGTGGATAACCGTATTACCGCCTTTGAGTG
AGCTGATACCGCTCGCCGCAGCCGAACGACCGAGCGCAGCGAGTCAGTGAGCGAGGAAGCGGAAGAGCGC
CCAATACGCAAACCGCCTCTCCCCGCGCGTTGGCCGATTCATTAATGCAGCTGGCACGACAGGTTTCCCG
ACTGGAAAGCGGGCAGTGAGCGCAACGCAATTAATGTGAGTTAGCTCACTCATTAGGCACCCCAGGCTTT
ACACTTTATGCTTCCGGCTCGTATGTTGTGTGGAATTGTGAGCGGATAACAATTTCACACAGGAAACAGC
TATGACCATGATTACGCCAAGCGCGCAATTAACCCTCACTAAAGGGAACAAAAGCTGGAGCTCGTGACAG
CCCTCCGAAGGAAGACTCTCCTCCGTGCGTCCTCGTCTTCACCGGTCGCGTTCCTGAAACGCAGATGTGC
CTCGCGCCGCACTGCTCCGAACAATAAAGATTCTACAATACTAGCTTTTATGGTTATGAAGAGGAAAAAT
TGGCAGTAACCTGGCCCCACAAACCTTCAAATGAACGAATCAAATTAACAACCATAGGATGATAATGCGA
TTAGTTTTTTAGCCTTATTTCTGGGGTAATTAATCAGCGAAGCGATGATTTTTGATCTATTAACGGATAT
ATAAATGCAAAAACTGCATAACCACTTTAACTAATACTTTCAACATTTTCGGTTTGTATTACTTCTTATT
CAAATGTAATAAAAGTATCAACAAAAAATTGTTAATATACCTCTATACTTTAACGTCAAGGAGAAAAAAC
CCCGGATTCTAGAACTAGTGGATCCCCCGGGAAAAAAATGGACAAGAAGTACTCCATTGGGCTCGATATC
GGCACAAACAGCGTCGGTTGGGCCGTCATTACGGACGAGTACAAGGTGCCGAGCAAAAAATTCAAAGTTC
TGGGCAATACCGATCGCCACAGCATAAAGAAGAACCTCATTGGCGCCCTCCTGTTCGACTCCGGGGAGAC
GGCCGAAGCCACGCGGCTCAAAAGAACAGCACGGCGCAGATATACCCGCAGAAAGAATCGGATCTGCTAC
CTGCAGGAGATCTTTAGTAATGAGATGGCTAAGGTGGATGACTCTTTCTTCCATAGGCTGGAGGAGTCCT
TTTTGGTGGAGGAGGATAAAAAGCACGAGCGCCACCCAATCTTTGGCAATATCGTGGACGAGGTGGCGTA
CCATGAAAAGTACCCAACCATATATCATCTGAGGAAGAAGCTTGTAGACAGTACTGATAAGGCTGACTTG
CGGTTGATCTATCTCGCGCTGGCGCATATGATCAAATTTCGGGGACACTTCCTCATCGAGGGGGACCTGA
ACCCAGACAACAGCGATGTCGACAAACTCTTTATCCAACTGGTTCAGACTTACAATCAGCTTTTCGAAGA
GAACCCGATCAACGCATCCGGAGTTGACGCCAAAGCAATCCTGAGCGCTAGGCTGTCCAAATCCCGGCGG
CTCGAAAACCTCATCGCACAGCTCCCTGGGGAGAAGAAGAACGGCCTGTTTGGTAATCTTATCGCCCTGT
CACTCGGGCTGACCCCCAACTTTAAATCTAACTTCGACCTGGCCGAAGATGCCAAGCTTCAACTGAGCAA
AGACACCTACGATGATGATCTCGACAATCTGCTGGCCCAGATCGGCGACCAGTACGCAGACCTTTTTTTG
GCGGCAAAGAACCTGTCAGACGCCATTCTGCTGAGTGATATTCTGCGAGTGAACACGGAGATCACCAAAG
CTCCGCTGAGCGCTAGTATGATCAAGCGCTATGATGAGCACCACCAAGACTTGACTTTGCTGAAGGCCCT
TGTCAGACAGCAACTGCCTGAGAAGTACAAGGAAATTTTCTTCGATCAGTCTAAAAATGGCTACGCCGGA
TACATTGACGGCGGAGCAAGCCAGGAGGAATTTTACAAATTTATTAAGCCCATCTTGGAAAAAATGGACG
GCACCGAGGAGCTGCTGGTAAAGCTTAACAGAGAAGATCTGTTGCGCAAACAGCGCACTTTCGACAATGG
AAGCATCCCCCACCAGATTCACCTGGGCGAACTGCACGCTATCCTCAGGCGGCAAGAGGATTTCTACCCC
TTTTTGAAAGATAACAGGGAAAAGATTGAGAAAATCCTCACATTTCGGATACCCTACTATGTAGGCCCCC
TCGCCCGGGGAAATTCCAGATTCGCGTGGATGACTCGCAAATCAGAAGAGACCATCACTCCCTGGAACTT
CGAGGAAGTCGTGGATAAGGGGGCCTCTGCCCAGTCCTTCATCGAAAGGATGACTAACTTTGATAAAAAT
CTGCCTAACGAAAAGGTGCTTCCTAAACACTCTCTGCTGTACGAGTACTTCACAGTTTATAACGAGCTCA
CCAAGGTCAAATACGTCACAGAAGGGATGAGAAAGCCAGCATTCCTGTCTGGAGAGCAGAAGAAAGCTAT
CGTGGACCTCCTCTTCAAGACGAACCGGAAAGTTACCGTGAAACAGCTCAAAGAAGACTATTTCAAAAAG
ATTGAATGTTTCGACTCTGTTGAAATCAGCGGAGTGGAGGATCGCTTCAACGCATCCCTGGGAACGTATC
ACGATCTCCTGAAAATCATTAAAGACAAGGACTTCCTGGACAATGAGGAGAACGAGGACATTCTTGAGGA
CATTGTCCTCACCCTTACGTTGTTTGAAGATAGGGAGATGATTGAAGAACGCTTGAAAACTTACGCTCAT
CTCTTCGACGACAAAGTCATGAAACAGCTCAAGAGGCGCCGATATACAGGATGGGGGCGGCTGTCAAGAA
AACTGATCAATGGGATCCGAGACAAGCAGAGTGGAAAGACAATCCTGGATTTTCTTAAGTCCGATGGATT
TGCCAACCGGAACTTCATGCAGTTGATCCATGATGACTCTCTCACCTTTAAGGAGGACATCCAGAAAGCA
CAAGTTTCTGGCCAGGGGGACAGTCTTCACGAGCACATCGCTAATCTTGCAGGTAGCCCAGCTATCAAAA
AGGGAATACTGCAGACCGTTAAGGTCGTGGATGAACTCGTCAAAGTAATGGGAAGGCATAAGCCCGAGAA
TATCGTTATCGAGATGGCCCGAGAGAACCAAACTACCCAGAAGGGACAGAAGAACAGTAGGGAAAGGATG
AAGAGGATTGAAGAGGGTATAAAAGAACTGGGGTCCCAAATCCTTAAGGAACACCCAGTTGAAAACACCC
AGCTTCAGAATGAGAAGCTCTACCTGTACTACCTGCAGAACGGCAGGGACATGTACGTGGATCAGGAACT
GGACATCAATCGGCTCTCCGACTACGACGTGGATCATATCGTGCCCCAGTCTTTTCTCAAAGATGATTCT
ATTGATAATAAAGTGTTGACAAGATCCGATAAAAATAGAGGGAAGAGTGATAACGTCCCCTCAGAAGAAG
TTGTCAAGAAAATGAAAAATTATTGGCGGCAGCTGCTGAACGCCAAACTGATCACACAACGGAAGTTCGA
TAATCTGACTAAGGCTGAACGAGGTGGCCTGTCTGAGTTGGATAAAGCCGGCTTCATCAAAAGGCAGCTT
GTTGAGACACGCCAGATCACCAAGCACGTGGCCCAAATTCTCGATTCACGCATGAACACCAAGTACGATG
AAAATGACAAACTGATTCGAGAGGTGAAAGTTATTACTCTGAAGTCTAAGCTGGTCTCAGATTTCAGAAA
GGACTTTCAGTTTTATAAGGTGAGAGAGATCAACAATTACCACCATGCGCATGATGCCTACCTGAATGCA
GTGGTAGGCACTGCACTTATCAAAAAATATCCCAAGCTTGAATCTGAATTTGTTTACGGAGACTATAAAG
TGTACGATGTTAGGAAAATGATCGCAAAGTCTGAGCAGGAAATAGGCAAGGCCACCGCTAAGTACTTCTT
TTACAGCAATATTATGAATTTTTTCAAGACCGAGATTACACTGGCCAATGGAGAGATTCGGAAGCGACCA
CTTATCGAAACAAACGGAGAAACAGGAGAAATCGTGTGGGACAAGGGTAGGGATTTCGCGACAGTCCGGA
AGGTCCTGTCCATGCCGCAGGTGAACATCGTTAAAAAGACCGAAGTACAGACCGGAGGCTTCTCCAAGGA
AAGTATCCTCCCGAAAAGGAACAGCGACAAGCTGATCGCACGCAAAAAAGATTGGGACCCCAAGAAATAC
GGCGGATTCGATTCTCCTACAGTCGCTTACAGTGTACTGGTTGTGGCCAAAGTGGAGAAAGGGAAGTCTA
AAAAACTCAAAAGCGTCAAGGAACTGCTGGGCATCACAATCATGGAGCGATCAAGCTTCGAAAAAAACCC
CATCGACTTTCTCGAGGCGAAAGGATATAAAGAGGTCAAAAAAGACCTCATCATTAAGCTTCCCAAGTAC
TCTCTCTTTGAGCTTGAAAACGGCCGGAAACGAATGCTCGCTAGTGCGGGCGAGCTGCAGAAAGGTAACG
AGCTGGCACTGCCCTCTAAATACGTTAATTTCTTGTATCTGGCCAGCCACTATGAAAAGCTCAAAGGGTC
TCCCGAAGATAATGAGCAGAAGCAGCTGTTCGTGGAACAACACAAACACTACCTTGATGAGATCATCGAG
CAAATAAGCGAATTCTCCAAAAGAGTGATCCTCGCCGACGCTAACCTCGATAAGGTGCTTTCTGCTTACA
ATAAGCACAGGGATAAGCCCATCAGGGAGCAGGCAGAAAACATTATCCACTTGTTTACTCTGACCAACTT
GGGCGCGCCTGCAGCCTTCAAGTACTTCGACACCACCATAGACAGAAAGCGGTACACCTCTACAAAGGAG
GTCCTGGACGCCACACTGATTCATCAGTCAATTACGGGGCTCTATGAAACAAGAATCGACCTCTCTCAGC
TCGGTGGAGACAGCAGGGCTGACCCCAAGAAGAAGAGGAAGGTGTGATCTCTTCTCGAGTCATGTAATTA
GTTATGTCACGCTTACATTCACGCCCTCCCCCCACATCCGCTCTAACCGAAAAGGAAGGAGTTAGACAAC
CTGAAGTCTAGGTCCCTATTTATTTTTTTATAGTTATGTTAGTATTAAGAACGTTATTTATATTTCAAAT
TTTTCTTTTTTTTCTGTACAGACGCGTGTACGCATGTAACATTATACTGAAAACCTTGCTTGAGAAGGTT
TTGGGACGCTCGAAGGCTTTAATTTGCGGCCGGTACCCAATTCGCCCTATAGTGAGTCGTATTACGCGCG
CTCACTGGCCGTCGTTTTACAACGTCGTGACTGGGAAAACCCTGGCGTTACCCAACTTAATCGCCTTGCA
GCACATCCCCCTTTCGCCAGCTGGCGTAATAGCGAAGAGGCCCGCACCGATCGCCCTTCCCAACAGTTGC
GCAGCCTGAATGGCGAATGG
[124 nt withheld, positions 9054-9177]
C
[91 nt withheld, positions 9179-9269]
A
[49 nt withheld, positions 9271-9319]
CCTTTGACGTTGGAGTCCACGTTCTTT
[37 nt withheld, positions 9347-9383]
ACCCTATCTCGGTCTATTCTTTTGATTTATAAGGGATTTTGCCGATTTCGGCCTATTGGTTAAAAAATGA
GCTGATTTAACAAAAATTTAACGCGAATTTTAACAAAATATTAACGCTTACAATTTCCTGATGCGGTATT
TTCTCCTTACGCATCTGTGCGGTATTTCACACCGCATATCGACCGGTCGAGGAGAACTTCTAGTATATCT
ACATACCTAATATTATTGCCTTATTAAAAATGGAATCCCAACAATTACATCAAAATCCACATTCTCTTCA
AAATCAATTGTCCTGTACTTCCTTGTTCATGTGTGTTCAAAAACGTTATATTTATAGGATAATTATACTC
TATTTCTCAACAAGTAATTGGTTGTTTGGCCGAGCGGTCTAAGGCGCCTGATTCAAGAAATATCTTGACC
GCAGTTAACTGTGGGAATACTCAGGTATCGTAAGATGCAAGAGTTCGAATCTCTTAGCAACCATTATTTT
TTTCCTCAACATAACGAGAACACACAGGGGCGCTATCGCACAGAATCAAATTCGATGACTGGAAATTTTT
TGTTAATTTCAGAGGTCGCCTGACGCATATACCTTTTTCAACTGAAAAATTGGGAGAAAAAGGAAAGGTG
AGAGCGCCGGAACCGGCTTTTCATATAGAATAGAGAAGCGTTCATGACTAAATGCTTGCATCACAATACT
TGAAGTTGACAATATTATTTAAGGACCTATTGTTTTTTCCAATAGGTGGTTAGCAATCGTCTTACTTTCT
AACTTTTCTTACCTTTTACATTTCAGCAATATATATATATATATTTCAAGGATATACCATTCTAATGTCT
GCCCCTAAGAAGATCGTCGTTTTGCCAGGTGACCACGTTGGTCAAGAAATCACAGCCGAAGCCATTAAGG
TTCTTAAAGCTATTTCTGATGTTCGTTCCAATGTCAAGTTCGATTTCGAAAATCATTTAATTGGTGGTGC
TGCTATCGATGCTACAGGTGTTCCACTTCCAGATGAGGCGCTGGAAGCCTCCAAGAAGGCTGATGCCGTT
TTGTTAGGTGCTGTGGGTGGTCCTAAATGGGGTACCGGTAGTGTTAGACCTGAACAAGGTTTACTAAAAA
TCCGTAAAGAACTTCAATTGTACGCCAACTTAAGACCATGTAACTTTGCATCCGACTCTCTTTTAGACTT
ATCTCCAATCAAGCCACAATTTGCTAAAGGTACTGACTTCGTTGTTGTCAGAGAATTAGTGGGAGGTATT
TACTTTGGTAAGAGAAAGGAAGACGATGGTGATGGTGTCGCTTGGGATAGTGAACAATACACCGTTCCAG
AAGTGCAAAGAATCACAAGAATGGCCGCTTTCATGGCCCTACAACATGAGCCACCATTGCCTATTTGGTC
CTTGGATAAAGCTAATGTTTTGGCCTCTTCAAGATTATGGAGAAAAACTGTGGAGGAAACCATCAAGAAC
GAATTCCCTACATTGAAGGTTCAACATCAATTGATTGATTCTGCCGCCATGATCCTAGTTAAGAACCCAA
CCCACCTAAATGGTATTATAATCACCAGCAACATGTTTGGTGATATCATCTCCGATGAAGCCTCCGTTAT
CCCAGGTTCCTTGGGTTTGTTGCCATCTGCGTCCTTGGCCTCTTTGCCAGACAAGAACACCGCATTTGGT
TTGTACGAACCATGCCACGGTTCTGCTCCAGATTTGCCAAAGAATAAGGTCAACCCTATCGCCACTATCT
TGTCTGCTGCAATGATGTTGAAATTGTCATTGAACTTGCCTGAAGAAGGTAAGGCCATTGAAGATGCAGT
TAAAAAGGTTTTGGATGCAGGTATCAGAACTGGTGATTTAGGTGGTTCCAACAGTACCACCGAAGTCGGT
GATGCTGTCGCCGAAGAAGTTAAGAAAATCCTTGCTTAAAAAGATTCTCTTTTTTTATGATATTTGTACA
TAAACTTTATAAATGAAATTCATAATAGAAACGACACGAAATTACAAAATGGAATATGTTCATAGGGTAG
ACGAAACTATATACGCAATCTACATACATTTATCAAGAAGGAGAAAAAGGAGGATGTAAAGGAATACAGG
TAAGCAAATTGATACTAATGGCTCAACGTGATAAGGAAAAAGAATTGCACTTTAACATTAATATTGACAA
GGAGGAGGGCACCACACAAAAAGTTAGGTGTAACAGAAAATCATGAAACTATGATTCCTAATTTATATAT
TGGAGGATTTTCTCTAAAAAAAAAAAAATACAACAAATAAAAAACACTCAATGACCTGACCATTTGATGG
AGTTTAAGTCAATACCTTCTTGAACCATTTCCCATAATGGTGAAAGTTCCCTCAAGAATTTTACTCTGTC
AGAAACGGCCTTAACGACGTAGTCGATATGGTGCACTCTCAGTACAATCTGCTCTGATGCCGCATAGTTA
AGCCAGCCCCGACACCCGCCAACACCCGCTGACGCGCCCTGACGGGCTTGTCTGCTCCCGGCATCCGCTT
ACAGACAAGCTGTGACCGTCTCCGGGAGCTGCATGTGTCAGAGGTTTTCACCGTCATCACCGAAACGCGC
GA
Features (pLannotate 1.2.2; 26 found; start..end, strand, type, name):
     70..573     -  misc_feature   CEN/ARS: S. cerevisiae CEN6 centromere fused to an autonomously replicating sequence
    610..714     +  promoter       AmpR promoter: bla
    715..1575    +  CDS            AmpR: β-lactamase; bla; confers resistance to ampicillin, carbenicillin, and related antibiotics
   1615..2316    -  CDS            SCEI (sequence partly withheld): SCE1_YEAST - Also known as OMEGA, SECY. Experimental evidence at protein level: Swiss-Prot protein existence level 1. Mitochondrial DNA endonuclease involved in intron homing. It introduces a specific double-strand break in the DNA of the 21S rRNA gene and thus mediates the insertion of an intron, containing its own coding sequence (group I intron), into an intronless gene. Specifically recognizes and cleaves the sequence 5'-TAGGGATAACAGGGTAAT-3'. From Saccharomyces cerevisiae (strain ATCC 204508 / S288c) (Baker's yeast).
   2318..2337    -  CDS            SV40 NLS (fragment): nuclear localization signal of SV40 (simian virus 40) large T antigen
   2363..2804    -  promoter       GAL1 promoter: S. cerevisiae GAL1; inducible promoter, regulated by Gal4
   2939..3527    +  rep_origin     ori: high-copy-number ColE1/pMB1/pBR322/pUC origin of replication
   3710..3802    +  CDS            lacI (fragment): lac repressor; lacI; The lac repressor binds to the lac operator to inhibit transcription in E. coli. This inhibition can be relieved by adding lactose or isopropyl-β-D-thiogalactopyranoside (IPTG).
   3815..3836    +  protein_bind   CAP binding site: CAP binding activates transcription in the presence of cAMP. E. coli catabolite activator protein
   3851..3881    +  promoter       lac promoter: promoter for the E. coli lac operon
   3885..3907    +  protein_bind   lac operator (fragment): The lac repressor binds to the lac operator to inhibit transcription in E. coli. This inhibition can be relieved by adding lactose or isopropyl-β-D-thiogalactopyranoside (IPTG). lac repressor encoded by lacI
   3950..3968    +  promoter       T3 promoter: promoter for bacteriophage T3 RNA polymerase
   3987..4406    +  promoter       GAL1 promoter: S. cerevisiae GAL1; inducible promoter, regulated by Gal4
   4421..4444    +  misc_feature   MCS (fragment): pBluescript multiple cloning site
   4451..8554    +  CDS            cas9: CAS9_STRP1 - Also known as csn1 From Streptococcus pyogenes serotype M1.
   8603..8850    +  terminator     CYC1 terminator: S. cerevisiae CYC1; transcription terminator for CYC1
   8869..8887    -  promoter       T7 promoter: promoter for bacteriophage T7 RNA polymerase
   8895..9050    +  CDS            lacZα (fragment): LacZα fragment of β-galactosidase; lacZ fragment
   9054..9482    +  rep_origin     f1 ori (sequence partly withheld): f1 bacteriophage origin of replication; arrow indicates direction of (+) strand synthesis
   9510..9562    -  misc_feature   bom (fragment): basis of mobility region from pBR322
   9593..9670    +  CDS            YO192_YEAST (fragment): Experimental evidence at protein level: Swiss-Prot protein existence level 1. From Saccharomyces cerevisiae (strain ATCC 204508 / S288c) (Baker's yeast).
   9810..10217   +  promoter       LEU2 promoter: S. cerevisiae LEU2
  10218..11312   +  CDS            LEU2: 3-isopropylmalate dehydrogenase, required for leucine biosynthesis; S. cerevisiae LEU2; yeast auxotrophic marker
  11674..11790   -  CDS            NFS1 (fragment): NFS1_YEAST - Also known as SPL1 From Saccharomyces cerevisiae (strain ATCC 204508 / S288c) (Baker's yeast).
  11789..11839   -  misc_feature   bom (fragment): basis of mobility region from pBR322
  11941..1       -  CDS            rop (fragment) (across the origin): Rop protein, which maintains plasmids at low copy number; rop
