[The description below was written by a language model from this plasmid's Addgene catalogue record and pLannotate feature annotations shown in this document.]
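Description:
Gal1/10p CAS9 Gal1/10p I-SceI is a yeast expression shuttle plasmid of about 12 kb built on the pRS415 backbone. A CEN6/ARS element maintains it in Saccharomyces cerevisiae as a low-copy centromeric plasmid, and the LEU2 gene under its own promoter allows selection by leucine prototrophy in leu2 hosts. In E. coli it is propagated through a high-copy ColE1/pUC-type origin with ampicillin selection from the bla gene. The backbone also retains an f1 phage origin, along with pBluescript-derived remnants such as lac promoter/operator and lacZα fragments and flanking T3 and T7 promoters. Short annotated fragments of lacI, rop, bom and neighbouring yeast genes appear to be backbone carry-over rather than functional parts.

The payload consists of two separate galactose-inducible nuclease cassettes. In the cloning-site region, a GAL1 promoter drives the Streptococcus pyogenes Cas9 coding sequence, which is followed by the CYC1 terminator. Elsewhere in the plasmid, between the ampicillin gene and the bacterial origin and in the opposite orientation, a second GAL1 promoter drives the homing endonuclease I-SceI. An SV40 nuclear localization signal lies immediately upstream of the I-SceI coding sequence, which would direct this normally mitochondrial enzyme to the nucleus. No terminator is annotated for this cassette. Both promoters are regulated by Gal4, so the two nucleases should be switched on together when cells are shifted to galactose.

No guide RNA cassette is annotated, so Cas9 targeting would presumably depend on a guide supplied from elsewhere. The plasmid is recorded as a galactose-induced expression vector for Cas9 and I-SceI, and it belongs to a set of strain-construction vectors for gene expression knockdown in budding yeast. The record gives no further detail on how the induced double-strand breaks are used.
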