Addgene plasmid #182519: Gal1/10p CAS9 Gal1/10p I-SceI
Purpose: Galactose-Induced Expression vector for Cas9 and I-SceI.
Depositing lab: Rob Mitra. Depositing organization: Washington University in Saint Louis. Publication: A Suite of New Strain Construction Vectors for Gene Expression Knockdown in Budding Yeast. Shively CA, Dong F, Mitra RD. ACS Synth Biol. 2023 Jan 17. doi: 10.1021/acssynbio.2c00547. PubMed 36650116.
Backbone
  Vector backbone: pRS415
  Total vector size (bp): 11986
  Vector type: Yeast Expression
  Selectable markers: LEU2
Growth in bacteria
  Bacterial resistance: Ampicillin, 100 μg/mL
  Growth temperature: 37°C
  Growth strain: DH5alpha
  Copy number: Unknown
Gene/Insert 1
  Gene/Insert name: I-SceI
Gene/Insert 2
  Gene/Insert name: Cas9
Terms and licenses: Academic/Nonprofit Terms; Industry Terms: Not Available to Industry
How to cite: Gal1/10p CAS9 Gal1/10p I-SceI was a gift from Rob Mitra (Addgene plasmid # 182519 ; http://n2t.net/addgene:182519 ; RRID:Addgene_182519)
